Addgene plasmid #62115: pMuLE ENTR U6-miR-30 L5-L2
Purpose: (Empty Backbone) MuLE (Multiple Lentiviral Expression) Entry vector containing a U6 promoter and miR30-based hairpin module for shRNA expression. Compatible with MultiSite Gateway cloning
Depositing lab: Ian Frew. Depositing organization: University of Zurich. Publication: A versatile modular vector system for rapid combinatorial mammalian genetics. Albers J, Danzer C, Rechsteiner M, Lehmann H, Brandt LP, Hejhal T, Catalano A, Busenhart P, Goncalves AF, Brandt S, Bode PK, Bode-Lesniewska B, Wild PJ, Frew IJ. J Clin Invest. 2015 Mar 9. pii: 79743. doi: 10.1172/JCI79743. PubMed 25751063.
Backbone
  Vector backbone: N/A
  Vector type: Mammalian Expression, RNAi ; MuLE Gateway Entry Vector
Growth in bacteria
  Bacterial resistance: Kanamycin, 50 μg/mL
  Growth temperature: 37°C
  Growth strain: DH5alpha
  Copy number: High Copy
Gene/Insert
  Gene/Insert name: None
Terms and licenses: Academic/Nonprofit Terms; Industry Terms: Not Available to Industry
How to cite: pMuLE ENTR U6-miR-30 L5-L2 was a gift from Ian Frew (Addgene plasmid # 62115 ; http://n2t.net/addgene:62115 ; RRID:Addgene_62115)
