[The description below was written by a language model from this plasmid's Addgene catalogue record and pLannotate feature annotations shown in this document.]
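Description:
pMuLE ENTR U6-miR-30 L5-L2 is a small (about 3.2 kb) Gateway entry vector from the MuLE (Multiple Lentiviral Expression) system, supplied as an empty backbone for building shRNA expression modules. It is not itself a lentiviral vector. It is a bacterial shuttle plasmid maintained at high copy through a ColE1/pUC-type origin and selected with kanamycin via the aminoglycoside phosphotransferase (KanR) gene. The record does not name a parental backbone, but the annotated rrnB T1 and T2 terminators upstream of the cassette, the short lacI and lacZα remnants and the flanking T7 promoter are the kind of features commonly found in Gateway entry plasmids. The terminators insulate the cassette from read-through transcription in E. coli.

The payload sits between attL5 and attL2 recombination sites. It consists of the human U6 RNA polymerase III promoter followed by the 5' and 3' flanking sequences of the human miR-30a precursor. Only a short gap separates the two flanks, and no hairpin is present. A user-designed shRNA stem-loop is meant to go between them, so that the transcript is processed as a microRNA mimic by the endogenous miRNA pathway to yield a mature silencing RNA in mammalian cells. The record does not state the specific cloning sites used for hairpin insertion.

The attL5/attL2 pairing defines this module's position in a MultiSite Gateway LR reaction. There it is combined in fixed order and orientation with other MuLE entry vectors carrying complementary att sites and recombined into a lentiviral destination vector. This allows knockdown cassettes to be assembled alongside other expression elements on a single lentivirus for combinatorial genetic manipulation of mammalian cells.
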