Features (pLannotate 1.2.2; 12 found; start..end, strand, type, name):
    121..213     +  CDS            lacI (fragment): lac repressor; lacI; The lac repressor binds to the lac operator to inhibit transcription in E. coli. This inhibition can be relieved by adding lactose or isopropyl-β-D-thiogalactopyranoside (IPTG).
    268..295     -  terminator     rrnB T2 terminator: transcription terminator T2 from the E. coli rrnB gene
    427..470     +  terminator     rrnB T1 terminator: Escherichia coli rrnB; transcription terminator T1 from the E. coli rrnB gene
    517..553     -  CDS            lacZα (fragment): LacZα fragment of β-galactosidase; lacZ fragment
    570..665     +  protein_bind   attL5: mutant version of attL; recombination site for the Gateway® LR reaction LR Clonase™
    730..970     +  promoter       U6 promoter: RNA polymerase III promoter for human U6 snRNA
   1033..1126    +  ncRNA          5' miR-30a: sequence upstream of the 71-nt precursor of the human miR-30a microRNA (Zeng et al., 2002) miRNA
   1140..1252    +  ncRNA          3' miR-30a: sequence downstream of the 71-nt precursor of the human miR-30a microRNA (Zeng et al., 2002) miRNA
   1274..1373    -  protein_bind   attL2: mutant version of attL; recombination site for the Gateway® LR reaction LR Clonase™
   1404..1422    -  promoter       T7 promoter: promoter for bacteriophage T7 RNA polymerase
   1556..2365    +  CDS            KanR: aminoglycoside phosphotransferase; aph(3')-Ia; confers resistance to kanamycin in bacteria or G418 (Geneticin®) in eukaryotes
   2512..3100    +  rep_origin     ori: high-copy-number ColE1/pMB1/pBR322/pUC origin of replication
>Addgene plasmid #62115 | pMuLE ENTR U6-miR-30 L5-L2 | depositor full sequence | sequence record 101404 | Full Sequence
CTTTCCTGCGTTATCCCCTGATTCTGTGGATAACCGTATTACCGCCTTTGAGTGAGCTGATACCGCTCGC
CGCAGCCGAACGACCGAGCGCAGCGAGTCAGTGAGCGAGGAAGCGGAAGAGCGCCCAATACGCAAACCGC
CTCTCCCCGCGCGTTGGCCGATTCATTAATGCAGCTGGCACGACAGGTTTCCCGACTGGAAAGCGGGCAG
TGAGCGCAACGCAATTAATACGCGTACCGCTAGCCAGGAAGAGTTTGTAGAAACGCAAAAAGGCCATCCG
TCAGGATGGCCTTCTGCTTAGTTTGATGCCTGGCAGTTTATGGCGGGCGTCCTGCCCGCCACCCTCCGGG
CCGTTGCTTCACAACGTTCAAATCCGCTCCCGGCGGATTTGTCCTACTCAGGAGAGCGTTCACCGACAAA
CAACAGATAAAACGAAAGGCCCAGTCTTCCGACTGAGCCTTTCGTTTTATTTGATGCCTGGCAGTTCCCT
ACTCTCGCGTTAACGCTAGCATGGATGTTTTCCCAGTCACGACGTTGTAAAACGACGGCCAGTCTTAAGC
TCGGGCCCCAAATAATGATTTTATTTTGACTGATAGTGACCTGTTCGTTGCAACAAATTGATGAGCAATG
CTTTTTTATAATGCCAACTTTGTATACAAAAGTTGGGCAAAACGCACCACGTGACGGAGCGTGACCGCGC
GCCGAGCGCGCGCCAGGGTCGGGCAGGAAGAGGGCCTATTTCCCATGATTCCTTCATATTTGCATATACG
ATACAAGGCTGTTAGAGAGATAATTAGAATTAATTTGACTGTAAACACAAAGATATTAGTACAAAATACG
TGACGTAGAAAGTAATAATTTCTTGGGTAGTTTGCAGTTTTAAAATTATGTTTTAAAATGGACTATCATA
TGCTTACCGTAACTTGAAAGTATTTCGATTTCTTGGCTTTATATATCTTGTGGAAAGGACGAAACACCGT
GCTCGCTTCGGCAGCACATATACTAGTCGACTAGGGATAACAGGGTAATTGTTTGAATGAGGCTTCAGTA
CTTTACAGAATCGTTGCCTGCACATCTTGGAAACACTTGCTGGGATTACTTCTTCAGGTTAACCCAACAG
AAGGCTCGAGCAACCAGAATTCAAGGGGCTACTTTAGGAGCAATTATCTTGTTTACTAAAACTGAATACC
TTGCTATCTCTTTGATACATTTTTACAAAGCTGAATTAAAATGGTATAAATTAAATCACTTTTTTCAATT
GGAAGACTAATGTACCCAGCTTTCTTGTACAAAGTTGGCATTATAAGAAAGCATTGCTTATCAATTTGTT
GCAACGAACAGGTCACTATCAGTCAAAATAAAATCATTATTTGCCATCCAGCTGCAGGGCGGCCGCGATA
TCCCCTATAGTGAGTCGTATTACATGGTCATAGCTGTTTCCTGGCAGCTCTGGCCCGTGTCTCAAAATCT
CTGATGTTACATTGCACAAGATAAAAATATATCATCATGAACAATAAAACTGTCTGCTTACATAAACAGT
AATACAAGGGGTGTTATGAGCCATATTCAACGGGAAACGTCGAGGCCGCGATTAAATTCCAACATGGATG
CTGATTTATATGGGTATAAATGGGCTCGCGATAATGTCGGGCAATCAGGTGCGACAATCTATCGCTTGTA
TGGGAAGCCCGATGCGCCAGAGTTGTTTCTGAAACATGGCAAAGGTAGCGTTGCCAATGATGTTACAGAT
GAGATGGTCAGACTAAACTGGCTGACGGAATTTATGCCTCTTCCGACCATCAAGCATTTTATCCGTACTC
CTGATGATGCATGGTTACTCACCACTGCGATCCCCGGAAAAACAGCATTCCAGGTATTAGAAGAATATCC
TGATTCAGGTGAAAATATTGTTGATGCGCTGGCAGTGTTCCTGCGCCGGTTGCATTCGATTCCTGTTTGT
AATTGTCCTTTTAACAGCGATCGCGTATTTCGTCTCGCTCAGGCGCAATCACGAATGAATAACGGTTTGG
TTGATGCGAGTGATTTTGATGACGAGCGTAATGGCTGGCCTGTTGAACAAGTCTGGAAAGAAATGCATAA
ACTTTTGCCATTCTCACCGGATTCAGTCGTCACTCATGGTGATTTCTCACTTGATAACCTTATTTTTGAC
GAGGGGAAATTAATAGGTTGTATTGATGTTGGACGAGTCGGAATCGCAGACCGATACCAGGATCTTGCCA
TCCTATGGAACTGCCTCGGTGAGTTTTCTCCTTCATTACAGAAACGGCTTTTTCAAAAATATGGTATTGA
TAATCCTGATATGAATAAATTGCAGTTTCATTTGATGCTCGATGAGTTTTTCTAATCAGAATTGGTTAAT
TGGTTGTAACACTGGCAGAGCATTACGCTGACTTGACGGGACGGCGCAAGCTCATGACCAAAATCCCTTA
ACGTGAGTTACGCGTCGTTCCACTGAGCGTCAGACCCCGTAGAAAAGATCAAAGGATCTTCTTGAGATCC
TTTTTTTCTGCGCGTAATCTGCTGCTTGCAAACAAAAAAACCACCGCTACCAGCGGTGGTTTGTTTGCCG
GATCAAGAGCTACCAACTCTTTTTCCGAAGGTAACTGGCTTCAGCAGAGCGCAGATACCAAATACTGTTC
TTCTAGTGTAGCCGTAGTTAGGCCACCACTTCAAGAACTCTGTAGCACCGCCTACATACCTCGCTCTGCT
AATCCTGTTACCAGTGGCTGCTGCCAGTGGCGATAAGTCGTGTCTTACCGGGTTGGACTCAAGACGATAG
TTACCGGATAAGGCGCAGCGGTCGGGCTGAACGGGGGGTTCGTGCACACAGCCCAGCTTGGAGCGAACGA
CCTACACCGAACTGAGATACCTACAGCGTGAGCTATGAGAAAGCGCCACGCTTCCCGAAGGGAGAAAGGC
GGACAGGTATCCGGTAAGCGGCAGGGTCGGAACAGGAGAGCGCACGAGGGAGCTTCCAGGGGGAAACGCC
TGGTATCTTTATAGTCCTGTCGGGTTTCGCCACCTCTGACTTGAGCGTCGATTTTTGTGATGCTCGTCAG
GGGGGCGGAGCCTATGGAAAAACGCCAGCAACGCGGCCTTTTTACGGTTCCTGGCCTTTTGCTGGCCTTT
TGCTCACATGTT
