>Addgene plasmid #62115 | pMuLE ENTR U6-miR-30 L5-L2 | addgene partial sequence | sequence record 103605 | M13-F20 5'-TGTAAAACGACGGCCAGT-3'
GACTGATAGTGACCTGTTCGTTGCAACAAATTGATGAGCAATGCTTTTTTATAATGCCAACTTTGTATAC
AAAAGTTGGGCAAAACGCACCACGTGACGGAGCGTGACCGCGCGCCGAGCGCGCGCCAGGGTCGGGCAGG
AAGAGGGCCTATTTCCCATGATTCCTTCATATTTGCATATACGATACAAGGCTGTTAGAGAGATAATTAG
AATTAATTTGACTGTAAACACAAAGATATTAGTACAAAATACGTGACGTAGAAAGTAATAATTTCTTGGG
TAGTTTGCAGTTTTAAAATTATGTTTTAAAATGGACTATCATATGCTTACCGTAACTTGAAAGTATTTCG
ATTTCTTGGCTTTATATATCTTGTGGAAAGGACGAAACACCGTGCTCGCTTCGGCAGCACATATACTAGT
CGACTAGGGATAACAGGGTAATTGTTTGAATGAGGCTTCAGTACTTTACAGAATCGTTGCCTGCACATCT
TGGAAACACTTGCTGGGATTACTTCTTCAGGTTAACCCAACAGAAGGCTCGAGCAACCAGAATTCAAGGG
GCTACTTTAGGAGCAATTATCTTGTTTACTAAAACTGAATACCTTGCTATCTCTTTGATACATTTTTACA
AAGCTGAATTAAAATGGTATAAATTAAATCACTTTTTTCAATTGGAAGACTAATGTACCCAGCTTTCTTG
TACAAAGTTGGCATTATAAGAAAGCATTGCTTATCAATTTGTTGCAACGAACAGGTCACTATCAGTC
