>Addgene plasmid #62115 | pMuLE ENTR U6-miR-30 L5-L2 | addgene partial sequence | sequence record 103606 | M13-Rev 5'-CAGGAAACAGCTATGACC-3'
TAATGATTTTATTTTGACTGATAGTGACCTGTTCGTTGCAACAAATTGATAAGCAATGCTTTCTTATAAT
GCCAACTTTGTACAAGAAAGCTGGGTACATTAGTCTTCCAATTGAAAAAAGTGATTTAATTTATACCATT
TTAATTCAGCTTTGTAAAAATGTATCAAAGAGATAGCAAGGTATTCAGTTTTAGTAAACAAGATAATTGC
TCCTAAAGTAGCCCCTTGAATTCTGGTTGCTCGAGCCTTCTGTTGGGTTAACCTGAAGAAGTAATCCCAG
CAAGTGTTTCCAAGATGTGCAGGCAACGATTCTGTAAAGTACTGAAGCCTCATTCAAACAATTACCCTGT
TATCCCTAGTCGACTAGTATATGTGCTGCCGAAGCGAGCACGGTGTTTCGTCCTTTCCACAAGATATATA
AAGCCAAGAAATCGAAATACTTTCAAGTTACGGTAAGCATATGATAGTCCATTTTAAAACATAATTTTAA
AACTGCAAACTACCCAAGAAATTATTACTTTCTACGTCACGTATTTTGTACTAATATCTTTGTGTTTACA
GTCAAATTAATTCTAATTATCTCTCTAACAGCCTTGTATCGTATATGCAAATATGAAGGAATCATGGGAA
ATAGGCCCTCTTCCTGCCCGACCCTGGCGCGCGCTCGGCGCGCGGTCACGCTCCGTCACGTGGTGCG
